>Addgene plasmid #163355 | pMY-MCS-P2A-CD90.2 | addgene full sequence | sequence record 322101 | Addgene NGS Result
CCCGAAAAGTGCCACCTGCATAATGAAAGACCCCACCTGTAGGTTTGGCAAGCTAGCTTAAGTAACGCCA
TTTTGCAAGGCATGGAAAAATACATAACTGAGAATAGAAAAGTTCAGATCAAGGTCAGGAACAGATGGAA
CAGCTGAATATGGGCCAAACAGGATATCTGTGGTAAGCAGTTCCTGCCCCGGCTCAGGGCCAAGAACAGA
TGGAACAGCTGAATATGGGCCAAACAGGATATCTGTGGTAAGCAGTTCCTGCCCCGGCTCAGGGCCAAGA
ACAGATGGTCCCCAGATGCGGTCCAGCCCTCAGCAGTTTCTAGAGAACCATCAGATGTTTCCAGGGTGCC
CCAAGGACCTGAAATGACCCTGTGCCTTATTTGAACTAACCAATCAGTTCGCTTCTCGCTTCTGTTCGCG
CGCTTCTGCTCCCCGAGCTCAATAAAAGAGCCCACAACCCCTCACTCGGCGCGCCAGTCCTCCGATTGAC
TGAGTCGCCCGGGTACCCGTATTCCCAATAAAGCCTCTTGCTGTTTGCATCCGAATCGTGGACTCGCTGA
TCCTTGGGAGGGTCTCCTCAGATTGATTGACTGCCCACCTCGGGGGTCTTTCATTTGGAGGTTCCACCGA
GATTTGGAGACCCCTGCCCAGGGACCACCGACCCCCCCGCCGGGAGGTAAGCTGGCCAGCGGTCGTTTCG
TGTCTGTCTCTGTCTTTGTGCGTGTTTGTGCCGGCATCTAATGTTTGCGCCTGCGTCTGTACTAGTTAGC
TAACTAGCTCTGTATCTGGCGGACCCGTGGTGGAACTGACGAGTTCGGAACACCCGGCCGCAACCCTGGG
AGACGTCCCAGGGACTTCGGGGGCCGTTTTTGTGGCCCGACCTGAGTCCAAAAATCCCGATCGTTTTGGA
CTCTTTGGTGCACCCCCCTAATAGGAGGGATATGTGGTTCTGGTAGGAGACGAGAACCTAAAACAGTTCC
CGCCTCCGTCTGAATTTTTGCTTTCGGTTTGGGACCGAAGCCGCGCCGCGCGTCTTGTCTGCTGCAGCAT
CGTTCTGTGTTGTCTCTGTCTGACTGTGTTTCTGTATTTGTCTGAAAATTAGGGCCAGACTGTTACCACT
CCCTTAAGTTTGACCTTAGGTCACTGGAAAGATGTCGAGCGGATCGCTCACAACCAGTCGGTAGATGTCA
AGAAGAGACGTTGGGTTACCTTCTGCTCTGCAGAATGGCCAACCTTTAACGTCGGATGGCCGCGAGACGG
CACCTTTAACCGAGACCTCATCACCCAGGTTAAGATCAAGGTCTTTTCACCTGGCCCGCATGGACACCCA
GACCAGGTCCCCTACATCGTGACCTGGGAAGCCTTGGCTTTTGACCCCCCTCCCTGGGTCAAGCCCTTTG
TACACCCTAAGCCTCCGCCTCCTCTTCCTCCATCCGCCCCGTCTCTCCCCCTTGAACCTCCTCGTTCGAC
CCCGCCTCGATCCTCCCTTTATCCAGCCCTCACTCCTTCTCTAGGCGCCCCCATATGGCCATATGAGATC
TTATATGGGGCACCCCCGCCCCTTGTAAACTTCCCTGACCCTGACATGACAAGAGTTACTAACAGCCCCT
CTCTCCAAGCTCACTTACAGGCTCTCTACTTAGTCCAGCACGAAGTCTGGAGACCTCTGGCGGCAGCCTA
CCAAGAACAACTGGACCGACCGGCCGGTGGTACCTCACCCTTACCGAGTCGGCGACACAGTGTGGGTCCG
CCGACACCAGACTAAGAACCTAGAACCTCGCTGGAAAGGACCTTACACAGTCCTGCTGACCACCCCCACC
GCCCTCAAAGTAGACGGCATCGCAGCTTGGATACACGCCGCCCACGTGAAGGCTGCCGACCCCGGGGGTG
GACCATCCTCTAGACTGCCGGATCTAGCTAGTTAATTAACTCCGTGGATCCGGTCGTGCGGCCGCACGGA
AACGCGTGGCCTGGCATGCCGCGACGTCGACGCCACAAACTTCAGCCTGCTGAGACAGGCTGGCGACGTG
GAAGAGAATCCTGGACCTATGAACCCCGCCATCTCTGTGGCCCTGCTGCTGTCTGTGCTGCAGGTGTCCA
GAGGCCAGAAAGTGACCAGCCTGACCGCCTGCCTCGTGAACCAGAACCTGAGACTGGACTGCAGACACGA
GAACAACACCAAGGACAACAGCATCCAGCACGAGTTCTCCCTGACCCGCGAGAAGAGAAAACACGTGCTG
AGCGGCACCCTGGGCATCCCCGAGCACACCTACAGATCCAGAGTGACCCTGAGCAACCAGCCCTACATCA
AGGTGCTGACCCTGGCCAACTTCACCACAAAGGACGAGGGCGACTACTTCTGCGAACTGCAGGTGTCAGG
CGCCAACCCCATGAGCAGCAACAAGAGCATCAGCGTGTACAGAGACAAGCTCGTGAAGTGCGGCGGCATC
AGCCTGCTGGTGCAGAACACCTCTTGGATGCTGTTGCTGCTGCTGAGCCTGAGCCTGCTGCAGGCCCTGG
ACTTCATCTCTCTGTAGCCTGCAGGTTTCTGAAGCTTGAGTACATCGATTGCATTGGGTCGATCGACCGG
GCCGCCAGCACAGTGGTCGATCGAGGGGGGGCCCGCGATTAGTCCAATTTGTTAAAGACAGGATATCAGT
GGTCCAGGCTCTAGTTTTGACTCAACAATATCACCAGCTGAAGCCTATAGAGTACGAGCCATAGATAGAA
TAAAAGATTTTATTTAGTCTCCAGAAAAAGGGGGGAATGAAAGACCCCACCTGTAGGTTTGGCAAGCTAG
CTTAAGTAACGCCATTTTGCAAGGCATGGAAAATACATAACTGAGAATAGAGAAGTTCAGATCAAGGTTA
GGAACAGAGAGACAGCAGAATATGGGCCAAACAGGATATCTGTGGTAAGCAGTTCCTGCCCCGGCTCAGG
GCCAAGAACAGTTGGAACAGCAGAATATGGGCCAAACAGGATATCTGTGGTAAGCAGTTCCTGCCCCGGC
TCAGGGCCAAGAACAGATGGTCCCCAGATGCGGTCCCGCCCTCAGCAGTTTCTAGAGAACCATCAGATGT
TTCCAGGGTGCCCCAAGGACCTGAAATGACCCTGTGCCTTATTTGAACTAACCAATCAGTTCGCTTCTCG
CTTCTGTTCGCGCGCTTCTGCTCCCCGAGCTCAATAAAAGAGCCCACAACCCCTCACTCGGCGCGCCAGT
CCTCCGATAGACTGCGTCGCCCGGGTACCCGTGTATCCAATAAACCCTCTTGCAGTTGCATCCGACTTGT
GGTCTCGCTGTTCCTTGGGAGGGTCTCCTCTGAGTGATTGACTACCCGTCAGCGGGGGTCTTTCACATGC
AGCATGTATCAAAATTAATTTGGTTTTTTTTCTTAAGTATTTACATTAAATGGCCATAGTTGCATTAATG
AATCGGCCAACGCGCGGGGAGAGGCGGTTTGCGTATTGGGCGCTCTTCCGCTTCCTCGCTCACTGACTCG
CTGCGCTCGGTCGTTCGGCTGCGGCGAGCGGTATCAGCTCACTCAAAGGCGGTAATACGGTTATCCACAG
AATCAGGGGATAACGCAGGAAAGAACATGTGAGCAAAAGGCCAGCAAAAGGCCAGGAACCGTAAAAAGGC
CGCGTTGCTGGCGTTTTTCCATAGGCTCCGCACCCCTGACGAGCATCACAAAAATCGACGCTCAAGTCAG
AGGTGGCGAAACCCGACAGGACTATAAAGATACCAGGCGTTTCCCCCTGGAAGCTCCCTCGTGCGCTCTC
CTGTTCCGACCCTGCCGCTTACCGGATACCTGTCCGCCTTTCTCCCTTCGGGAAGCGTGGCGCTTTCTCA
TAGCTCACGCTGTAGGTATCTCAGTTCGGTGTAGGTCGTTCGCTCCAAGCTGGGCTGTGTGCACGAACCC
CCCGTTCAGCCCGACCGCTGCGCCTTATCCGGTAACTATCGTCTTGAGTCCAACCCGGTAAGACACGACT
TATCGCCACTGGCAGCAGCCACTGGTAACAGGATTAGCAGAGCGAGGTATGTAGGCGGTGCTACAGAGTT
CTTGAAGTGGTGGCCTAACTACGGCTACACTAGAAGAACAGTATTTGGTATCTGCGCTCTGCTGAAGCCA
GTTACCTTCGGAAAAAGAGTTGGTAGCTCTTGATCCGGCAAACAAACCACCGCTGGTAGCGGTGGTTTTT
TTGTTTGCAAGCAGCAGATTACGCGCAGAAAAAAAGGATCTCAAGAAGATCCTTTGATCTTTTCTACGGG
GTCTGACGCTCAGTGGAACGAAAACTCACGTTAAGGGATTTTGGTCATGAGATTATCAAAAAGGATCTTC
ACCTAGATCCTTTTGCGGCCGGCCGCAAATCAATCTAAAGTATATATGAGTAAACTTGGTCTGACAGTTA
CCAATGCTTAATCAGTGAGGCACCTATCTCAGCGATCTGTCTATTTCGTTCATCCATAGTTGCCTGACTC
CCCGTCGTGTAGATAACTACGATACGGGAGGGCTTACCATCTGGCCCCAGTGCTGCAATGATACCGCGAG
ACCCACGCTCACCGGCTCCAGATTTATCAGCAATAAACCAGCCAGCCGGAAGGGCCGAGCGCAGAAGTGG
TCCTGCAACTTTATCCGCCTCCATCCAGTCTATTAATTGTTGCCGGGAAGCTAGAGTAAGTAGTTCGCCA
GTTAATAGTTTGCGCAACGTTGTTGCCATTGCTACAGGCATCGTGGTGTCACGCTCGTCGTTTGGTATGG
CTTCATTCAGCTCCGGTTCCCAACGATCAAGGCGAGTTACATGATCCCCCATGTTGTGCAAAAAAGCGGT
TAGCTCCTTCGGTCCTCCGATCGTTGTCAGAAGTAAGTTGGCCGCAGTGTTATCACTCATGGTTATGGCA
GCACTGCATAATTCTCTTACTGTCATGCCATCCGTAAGATGCTTTTCTGTGACTGGTGAGTACTCAACCA
AGTCATTCTGAGAATAGTGTATGCGGCGACCGAGTTGCTCTTGCCCGGCGTCAATACGGGATAATACCGC
GCCACATAGCAGAACTTTAAAAGTGCTCATCATTGGAAAACGTTCTTCGGGGCGAAAACTCTCAAGGATC
TTACCGCTGTTGAGATCCAGTTCGATGTAACCCACTCGTGCACCCAACTGATCTTCAGCATCTTTTACTT
TCACCAGCGTTTCTGGGTGAGCAAAAACAGGAAGGCAAAATGCCGCAAAAAAGGGAATAAGGGCGACACG
GAAATGTTGAATACTCATACTCTTCCTTTTTCAATATTATTGAAGCATTTATCAGGGTTATTGTCTCATG
AGCGGATACATATTTGAATGTATTTAGAAAAATAAACAAATAGGGGTTCCGCGCACATTTC
Features (pLannotate 1.2.2; 11 found; start..end, strand, type, name):
     22..615     +  LTR            LTR: long terminal repeat from Moloney murine leukemia virus
    746..1044    +  misc_feature   MMLV Ψ (fragment): packaging signal of Moloney murine leukemia virus (MMLV)
   1103..1519    +  CDS            gag (truncated): truncated Moloney murine leukemia virus (MMLV) gag gene lacking the start codon
   1529..1907    +  misc_feature   pol region: Moloney murine leukemia virus (MMLV) pol region containing the splice acceptor site
   2049..2534    +  CDS            Thy1: THY1_MOUSE - Also known as Thy-1. Experimental evidence at protein level: Swiss-Prot protein existence level 1. May play a role in cell-cell or cell-ligand interactions during synaptogenesis and other events in the brain. From Mus musculus (Mouse).
   2626..2724    +  CDS            env (fragment): murine leukemia virus gPr80 envelope polyprotein precursor; env; proteolytically cleaved into gp70SU and p15TM subunits
   2766..3355    +  LTR            LTR: long terminal repeat from Moloney murine leukemia virus
   3421..3473    -  CDS            lacI (fragment): lac repressor; lacI; The lac repressor binds to the lac operator to inhibit transcription in E. coli. This inhibition can be relieved by adding lactose or isopropyl-β-D-thiogalactopyranoside (IPTG).
   3656..4244    -  rep_origin     ori: high-copy-number ColE1/pMB1/pBR322/pUC origin of replication
   4408..5268    -  CDS            AmpR: β-lactamase; bla; confers resistance to ampicillin, carbenicillin, and related antibiotics
   5269..5373    -  promoter       AmpR promoter: bla
