[The description below was written by a language model from this plasmid's Addgene catalogue record and pLannotate feature annotations shown in this document.]
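Description:
pMY-MCS-P2A-CD90.2 is an empty gammaretroviral expression backbone of about 5.4 kb, built on the pMY vector and intended for transduction of mammalian cells. It carries no gene of interest. Instead, it provides a multiple cloning site into which a coding sequence can be inserted in frame with a downstream P2A peptide and the mouse Thy1 (CD90.2) surface marker. In bacteria it is maintained through a high-copy ColE1/pUC-type origin and selected with ampicillin via the β-lactamase gene and its native promoter. A short lacI fragment in the backbone appears to be a non-functional cloning remnant.

The retroviral portion is flanked by two Moloney murine leukemia virus long terminal repeats. No separate internal promoter is annotated, so transcription of the payload presumably runs from the 5' LTR. Downstream of that LTR lie the MMLV Ψ packaging signal, a truncated gag lacking its start codon, and a pol region containing the splice acceptor. These elements support encapsidation of the genomic RNA and production of a spliced transcript for the payload. The vector does not encode functional viral proteins, so gag-pol and envelope functions must be supplied in trans by packaging cells. The MCS and P2A are not annotated in the feature table, but by the recorded design they would sit in the gap between the pol region and the Thy1 coding sequence. A small env fragment precedes the 3' LTR.

Ribosomal skipping at P2A yields the inserted protein and CD90.2 as separate polypeptides from one transcript, so surface CD90.2 marks transduced cells and can be used to detect or enrich them. The associated work describes a toolbox for overexpression and genetic perturbation in primary lymphocytes.
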