Addgene plasmid #163355: pMY-MCS-P2A-CD90.2
Purpose: (Empty Backbone) Retroviral backbone for in-frame cloning of a gene of interest and a P2A separated CD90.2 surface marker
Depositing lab: Louis Ates & Teunis Geijtenbeek. Depositing organization: Academic Medical Center, University of Amsterdam. Publication: An optimized retroviral toolbox for overexpression and genetic perturbation of primary lymphocytes. van der Donk LEH, van der Spek J, van Duivenvoorde T, Ten Brink MS, Geijtenbeek TBH, Kuijl CP, van Heijst JWJ, Ates LS. Biol Open. 2022 Feb 15;11(2):bio059032. doi: 10.1242/bio.059032. Epub 2022 Mar 1. PubMed 35229875.
Backbone
  Vector backbone: pMY
  Vector type: Mammalian Expression, Retroviral
Growth in bacteria
  Bacterial resistance: Ampicillin, 100 μg/mL
  Growth temperature: 37°C
  Growth strain: NEB Stable
  Copy number: High Copy
Gene/Insert
  Gene/Insert name: None
Terms and licenses: Academic/Nonprofit Terms; Industry Terms: Not Available to Industry
Depositor comments: Please visit https://www.biorxiv.org/content/10.1101/2021.01.08.425881v1 for bioRxiv preprint.
How to cite: pMY-MCS-P2A-CD90.2 was a gift from Louis Ates & Teunis Geijtenbeek (Addgene plasmid # 163355 ; http://n2t.net/addgene:163355 ; RRID:Addgene_163355)
